>Addgene plasmid #225335 | Human USP7_H456A-3X FLAG | addgene full sequence | sequence record 444151 | Addgene NGS Result
TGGAAGGGCTAATTCACTCCCAAAGAAGACAAGATATCCTTGATCTGTGGATCTACCACACACAAGGCTA
CTTCCCTGATTAGCAGAACTACACACCAGGGCCAGGGGTCAGATATCCACTGACCTTTGGATGGTGCTAC
AAGCTAGTACCAGTTGAGCCAGATAAGGTAGAAGAGGCCAATAAAGGAGAGAACACCAGCTTGTTACACC
CTGTGAGCCTGCATGGGATGGATGACCCGGAGAGAGAAGTGTTAGAGTGGAGGTTTGACAGCCGCCTAGC
ATTTCATCACGTGGCCCGAGAGCTGCATCCGGAGTACTTCAAGAACTGCTGATATCGAGCTTGCTACAAG
GGACTTTCCGCTGGGGACTTTCCAGGGAGGCGTGGCCTGGGCGGGACTGGGGAGTGGCGAGCCCTCAGAT
CCTGCATATAAGCAGCTGCTTTTTGCCTGTACTGGGTCTCTCTGGTTAGACCAGATCTGAGCCTGGGAGC
TCTCTGGCTAACTAGGGAACCCACTGCTTAAGCCTCAATAAAGCTTGCCTTGAGTGCTTCAAGTAGTGTG
TGCCCGTCTGTTGTGTGACTCTGGTAACTAGAGATCCCTCAGACCCTTTTAGTCAGTGTGGAAAATCTCT
AGCAGTGGCGCCCGAACAGGGACTTGAAAGCGAAAGGGAAACCAGAGGAGCTCTCTCGACGCAGGACTCG
GCTTGCTGAAGCGCGCACGGCAAGAGGCGAGGGGCGGCGACTGGTGAGTACGCCAAAAATTTTGACTAGC
GGAGGCTAGAAGGAGAGAGATGGGTGCGAGAGCGTCAGTATTAAGCGGGGGAGAATTAGATCGCGATGGG
AAAAAATTCGGTTAAGGCCAGGGGGAAAGAAAAAATATAAATTAAAACATATAGTATGGGCAAGCAGGGA
GCTAGAACGATTCGCAGTTAATCCTGGCCTGTTAGAAACATCAGAAGGCTGTAGACAAATACTGGGACAG
CTACAACCATCCCTTCAGACAGGATCAGAAGAACTTAGATCATTATATAATACAGTAGCAACCCTCTATT
GTGTGCATCAAAGGATAGAGATAAAAGACACCAAGGAAGCTTTAGACAAGATAGAGGAAGAGCAAAACAA
AAGTAAGACCACCGCACAGCAAGCGGCCGGCCGCTGATCTTCAGACCTGGAGGAGGAGATATGAGGGACA
ATTGGAGAAGTGAATTATATAAATATAAAGTAGTAAAAATTGAACCATTAGGAGTAGCACCCACCAAGGC
AAAGAGAAGAGTGGTGCAGAGAGAAAAAAGAGCAGTGGGAATAGGAGCTTTGTTCCTTGGGTTCTTGGGA
GCAGCAGGAAGCACTATGGGCGCAGCGTCAATGACGCTGACGGTACAGGCCAGACAATTATTGTCTGGTA
TAGTGCAGCAGCAGAACAATTTGCTGAGGGCTATTGAGGCGCAACAGCATCTGTTGCAACTCACAGTCTG
GGGCATCAAGCAGCTCCAGGCAAGAATCCTGGCTGTGGAAAGATACCTAAAGGATCAACAGCTCCTGGGG
ATTTGGGGTTGCTCTGGAAAACTCATTTGCACCACTGCTGTGCCTTGGAATGCTAGTTGGAGTAATAAAT
CTCTGGAACAGATTTGGAATCACACGACCTGGATGGAGTGGGACAGAGAAATTAACAATTACACAAGCTT
AATACACTCCTTAATTGAAGAATCGCAAAACCAGCAAGAAAAGAATGAACAAGAATTATTGGAATTAGAT
AAATGGGCAAGTTTGTGGAATTGGTTTAACATAACAAATTGGCTGTGGTATATAAAATTATTCATAATGA
TAGTAGGAGGCTTGGTAGGTTTAAGAATAGTTTTTGCTGTACTTTCTATAGTGAATAGAGTTAGGCAGGG
ATATTCACCATTATCGTTTCAGACCCACCTCCCAACCCCGAGGGGACCCGACAGGCCCGAAGGAATAGAA
GAAGAAGGTGGAGAGAGAGACAGAGACAGATCCATTCGATTAGTGAACGGATCTCGACGGTATCGCCTTT
AAAAGAAAAGGGGGGATTGGGGGGTACAGTGCAGGGGAAAGAATAGTAGACATAATAGCAACAGACATAC
AAACTAAAGAATTACAAAAACAAATTACAAAAATTCAAAATTTTCGGGTTTATTACAGGGACAGCAGAGA
TCCAGTTTATCGATGAGGCCCTTTCGTCTTCACTCGAGGTGCCCGTCAGTGGGCAGAGCGCACATCGCCC
ACAGTCCCCGAGAAGTTGGGGGGAGGGGTCGGCAATTGAACCGGTGCCTAGAGAAGGTGGCGCGGGGTAA
ACTGGGAAAGTGATGTCGTGTACTGGCTCCGCCTTTTTCCCGAGGGTGGGGGAGAACCGTATATAAGTGC
AGTAGTCGCCGTGAACGTTCTTTTTCGCAACGGGTTTGCCGCCAGAACACAGGTAAGTGCCGTGTGTGGT
TCCCGCGGGCCTGGCCTCTTTACGGGTTATGGCCCTTGCGTGCCTTGAATTACTTCCACCTGGCTGCAGT
ACGTGATTCTTGATCCCGAGCTTCGGGTTGGAAGTGGGTGGGAGAGTTCGAGGCCTTGCGCTTAAGGAGC
CCCTTCGCCTCGTGCTTGAGTTGAGGCCTGGCCTGGGCGCTGGGGCCGCCGCGTGCGAATCTGGTGGCAC
CTTCGCGCCTGTCTCGCTGCTTTCGATAAGTCTCTAGCCATTTAAAATTTTTGATGACCTGCTGCGACGC
TTTTTTTCTGGCAAGATAGTCTTGTAAATGCGGGCCAAGATCTGCACACTGGTATTTCGGTTTTTGGGGC
CGCGGGCGGCGACGGGGCCCGTGCGTCCCAGCGCACATGTTCGGCGAGGCGGGGCCTGCGAGCGCGGCCA
CCGAGAATCGGACGGGGGTAGTCTCAAGCTGGCCGGCCTGCTCTGGTGCCTGGCCTCGCGCCGCCGTGTA
TCGCCCCGCCCTGGGCGGCAAGGCTGGCCCGGTCGGCACCAGTTGCGTGAGCGGAAAGATGGCCGCTTCC
CGGCCCTGCTGCAGGGAGCTCAAAATGGAGGACGCGGCGCTCGGGAGAGCGGGCGGGTGAGTCACCCACA
CAAAGGAAAAGGGCCTTTCCGTCCTCAGCCGTCGCTTCATGTGACTCCACGGAGTACCGGGCGCCGTCCA
GGCACCTCGATTAGTTCTCGAGCTTTTGGAGTACGTCGTCTTTAGGTTGGGGGGAGGGGTTTTATGCGAT
GGAGTTTCCCCACACTGAGTGGGTGGAGACTGAAGTTAGGCCAGCTTGGCACTTGATGTAATTCTCCTTG
GAATTTGCCCTTTTTGAGTTTGGATCTTGGTTCATTCTCAAGCCTCAGACAGTGGTTCAAAGTTTTTTTC
TTCCATTTCAGGTGTCGTGAGGATCCATGGATTACAAGGATGACGATGACAAGACCGGTATGAACCACCA
GCAGCAGCAGCAGCAGCAGAAAGCGGGCGAGCAGCAGTTGAGCGAGCCCGAGGACATGGAGATGGAAGCG
GGAGATACAGATGACCCACCAAGAATTACTCAGAACCCTGTGATCAATGGGAATGTGGCCCTGAGTGATG
GACACAACACCGCGGAGGAGGACATGGAGGATGACACCAGTTGGCGCTCCGAGGCAACCTTTCAGTTCAC
TGTGGAGCGCTTCAGCAGACTGAGTGAGTCGGTCCTTAGCCCTCCGTGTTTTGTGCGAAATCTGCCATGG
AAGATTATGGTGATGCCACGCTTTTATCCAGACAGACCACACCAAAAAAGCGTAGGATTCTTTCTCCAGT
GCAATGCTGAATCTGATTCCACGTCATGGTCTTGCCATGCACAAGCAGTGCTGAAGATAATAAATTACAG
AGATGATGAAAAGTCGTTCAGTCGTCGTATTAGTCATTTGTTCTTCCATAAAGAAAATGATTGGGGATTT
TCCAATTTTATGGCCTGGAGTGAAGTGACCGATCCTGAGAAAGGATTTATAGATGATGACAAAGTTACCT
TTGAAGTCTTTGTACAGGCGGATGCTCCCCATGGAGTTGCGTGGGATTCAAAGAAGCACACAGGCTACGT
CGGCTTAAAGAATCAGGGAGCGACTTGTTACATGAACAGCCTGCTACAGACGTTATTTTTCACGAATCAG
CTACGAAAGGCTGTGTACATGATGCCAACCGAGGGGGATGATTCGTCTAAAAGCGTCCCTTTAGCATTAC
AAAGAGTGTTCTATGAATTACAGCATAGTGATAAACCTGTAGGAACAAAAAAGTTAACAAAGTCATTTGG
GTGGGAAACTTTAGATAGCTTCATGCAACATGATGTTCAGGAGCTTTGTCGAGTGTTGCTCGATAATGTG
GAAAATAAGATGAAAGGCACCTGTGTAGAGGGCACCATACCCAAATTATTCCGCGGCAAAATGGTGTCCT
ATATCCAGTGTAAAGAAGTAGACTATCGGTCTGATAGAAGAGAAGATTATTATGATATCCAGCTAAGTAT
CAAAGGAAAGAAAAATATATTTGAATCATTTGTGGATTATGTGGCAGTAGAACAGCTCGATGGGGACAAT
AAATACGACGCTGGGGAACATGGCTTACAGGAAGCAGAGAAAGGTGTGAAATTCCTAACATTGCCACCAG
TGTTACATCTACAACTGATGAGATTTATGTATGACCCTCAGACGGACCAAAATATCAAGATCAATGATAG
GTTTGAATTCCCAGAGCAGTTACCACTTGATGAATTTTTGCAAAAAACAGATCCTAAGGACCCTGCAAAT
TATATTCTTCATGCAGTCCTGGTTGCTAGTGGAGATAATCATGGTGGACATTATGTGGTTTATCTAAACC
CCAAAGGGGATGGCAAATGGTGTAAATTTGATGACGACGTGGTGTCAAGGTGTACTAAAGAGGAAGCAAT
TGAGCACAATTATGGGGGTCACGATGACGACCTGTCTGTTCGACACTGCACTAATGCTTACATGTTAGTC
TACATCAGGGAATCAAAACTGAGTGAAGTTTTACAGGCGGTCACCGACCATGATATTCCTCAGCAGTTGG
TGGAGCGATTACAAGAAGAGAAAAGGATCGAGGCTCAGAAGCGGAAGGAGCGGCAGGAAGCCCATCTCTA
TATGCAAGTGCAGATAGTCGCAGAGGACCAGTTTTGTGGCCACCAAGGGAATGACATGTACGATGAAGAA
AAAGTGAAATACACTGTGTTTAAAGTATTGAAGAACTCCTCGCTTGCTGAGTTTGTTCAGAGCCTCTCTC
AGACCATGGGATTTCCACAAGATCAAATTCGATTGTGGCCCATGCAAGCAAGGAGTAATGGAACAAAACG
ACCAGCAATGTTAGATAATGAAGCCGACGGCAATAAAACAATGATTGAGCTCAGTGATAATGAAAACCCT
TGGACAATATTCCTGGAAACAGTTGATCCCGAGCTGGCTGCTAGTGGAGCGACCTTACCCAAGTTTGATA
AAGATCATGATGTAATGTTATTTTTGAAGATGTATGATCCCAAAACGCGGAGCTTGAATTACTGTGGGCA
TATCTACACACCAATATCCTGTAAAATACGTGACTTGCTCCCAGTTATGTGTGACAGAGCAGGATTTATT
CAAGATACTAGCCTTATCCTCTATGAGGAAGTTAAACCGAATTTAACAGAGAGAATTCAGGACTATGACG
TGTCTCTTGATAAAGCCCTTGATGAACTAATGGATGGTGACATCATAGTATTTCAGAAGGATGACCCTGA
AAATGATAACAGTGAATTACCCACCGCAAAGGAGTATTTCCGAGATCTCTACCACCGCGTTGATGTCATT
TTCTGTGATAAAACAATCCCTAATGATCCTGGATTTGTGGTTACGTTATCAAATAGAATGAATTATTTTC
AGGTTGCAAAGACAGTTGCACAGAGGCTCAACACAGATCCAATGTTGCTGCAGTTTTTCAAGTCTCAAGG
TTATAGGGATGGCCCAGGTAATCCTCTTAGACATAATTATGAAGGTACTTTAAGAGATCTTCTACAGTTC
TTCAAGCCTAGACAACCTAAGAAACTTTACTATCAGCAGCTTAAGATGAAAATCACAGACTTTGAGAACA
GGCGAAGTTTTAAATGTATATGGTTAAACAGCCAATTTAGGGAAGAGGAAATAACACTATATCCAGACAA
GCATGGGTGTGTCCGGGACCTGTTAGAAGAATGTAAAAAGGCCGTGGAGCTTGGGGAGAAAGCATCAGGG
AAACTTAGGCTGCTAGAAATTGTAAGCTACAAAATCATTGGTGTTCATCAAGAAGATGAACTATTAGAAT
GTTTATCTCCTGCAACGAGCCGGACGTTTCGAATAGAGGAAATCCCTTTGGACCAGGTGGACATAGACAA
AGAGAATGAGATGCTTGTCACAGTGGCGCATTTCCACAAAGAGGTCTTCGGAACGTTCGGAATCCCGTTT
TTGCTGAGGATACACCAGGGCGAGCATTTTCGAGAAGTGATGAAGCGAATCCAGAGCCTGCTGGACATCC
AGGAGAAGGAGTTTGAGAAGTTTAAATTTGCAATTGTAATGATGGGCCGACACCAGTACATAAATGAAGA
CGAGTATGAAGTAAATTTGAAAGACTTTGAGCCACAGCCCGGTAATATGTCTCATCCTCGGCCTTGGCTA
GGGCTCGACCACTTCAACAAAGCCCCAAAGAGGAGTCGCTACACTTACCTTGAAAAGGCCATTAAAATCC
ATAACTGAGAATTCCTCGAGGGCGGCCGCTCTAGAGTCGACGGGCCGCGGTAACAATTGTTAACTAACTT
AAGCTAGCAACGGTTTCCCTCTAGCGGGATCAATTCCGCCCCCCCCCCCTAACGTTACTGGCCGAAGCCG
CTTGGAATAAGGCCGGTGTGCGTTTGTCTATATGTTATTTTCCACCATATTGCCGTCTTTTGGCAATGTG
AGGGCCCGGAAACCTGGCCCTGTCTTCTTGACGAGCATTCCTAGGGGTCTTTCCCCTCTCGCCAAAGGAA
TGCAAGGTCTGTTGAATGTCGTGAAGGAAGCAGTTCCTCTGGAAGCTTCTTGAAGACAAACAACGTCTGT
AGCGACCCTTTGCAGGCAGCGGAACCCCCCACCTGGCGACAGGTGCCTCTGCGGCCAAAAGCCACGTGTA
TAAGATACACCTGCAAAGGCGGCACAACCCCAGTGCCACGTTGTGAGTTGGATAGTTGTGGAAAGAGTCA
AATGGCTCTCCTCAAGCGTATTCAACAAGGGGCTGAAGGATGCCCAGAAGGTACCCCATTGTATGGGATC
TGATCTGGGGCCTCGGTGCACATGCTTTACATGTGTTTAGTCGAGGTTAAAAAAACGTCTAGGCCCCCCG
AACCACGGGGACGTGGTTTTCCTTTGAAAAACACGATAATACCATGACCGAGTACAAGCCCACGGTGCGC
CTCGCCACCCGCGACGACGTCCCCAGGGCCGTACGCACCCTCGCCGCCGCGTTCGCCGACTACCCCGCCA
CGCGCCACACCGTCGATCCGGACCGCCACATCGAGCGGGTCACCGAGCTGCAAGAACTCTTCCTCACGCG
CGTCGGGCTCGACATCGGCAAGGTGTGGGTCGCGGACGACGGCGCCGCGGTGGCGGTCTGGACCACGCCG
GAGAGCGTCGAAGCGGGGGCGGTGTTCGCCGAGATCGGCCCGCGCATGGCCGAGTTGAGCGGTTCCCGGC
TGGCCGCGCAGCAACAGATGGAAGGCCTCCTGGCGCCGCACCGGCCCAAGGAGCCCGCGTGGTTCCTGGC
CACCGTCGGCGTCTCGCCCGACCACCAGGGCAAGGGTCTGGGCAGCGCCGTCGTGCTCCCCGGAGTGGAG
GCGGCCGAGCGCGCCGGGGTGCCCGCCTTCCTGGAGACCTCCGCGCCCCGCAACCTCCCCTTCTACGAGC
GGCTCGGCTTCACCGTCACCGCCGACGTCGAGGTGCCCGAAGGACCGCGCACCTGGTGCATGACCCGCAA
GCCCGGTGCCTGACCCGGGCGGGGCGCGTCTGGAACAATCAACCTCTGGATTACAAAATTTGTGAAAGAT
TGACTGGTATTCTTAACTATGTTGCTCCTTTTACGCTATGTGGATACGCTGCTTTAATGCCTTTGTATCA
TGCTATTGCTTCCCGTATGGCTTTCATTTTCTCCTCCTTGTATAAATCCTGGTTGCTGTCTCTTTATGAG
GAGTTGTGGCCCGTTGTCAGGCAACGTGGCGTGGTGTGCACTGTGTTTGCTGACGCAACCCCCACTGGTT
GGGGCATTGCCACCACCTGTCAGCTCCTTTCCGGGACTTTCGCTTTCCCCCTCCCTATTGCCACGGCGGA
ACTCATCGCCGCCTGCCTTGCCCGCTGCTGGACAGGGGCTCGGCTGTTGGGCACTGACAATTCCGTGGTG
TTGTCGGGGAAGCTGACGTCCTTTCCATGGCTGCTCGCCTGTGTTGCCACCTGGATTCTGCGCGGGACGT
CCTTCTGCTACGTCCCTTCGGCCCTCAATCCAGCGGACCTTCCTTCCCGCGGCCTGCTGCCGGCTCTGCG
GCCTCTTCCGCGTCTTCGCCTTCGCCCTCAGACGAGTCGGATCTCCCTTTGGGCCGCCTCCCCGCCTGGA
ATTAATTCTGCAGTCGAGACCTAGAAAAACATGGAGCAATCACAAGTAGCAATACAGCAGCTACCAATGC
TGATTGTGCCTGGCTAGAAGCACAAGAGGAGGAGGAGGTGGGTTTTCCAGTCACACCTCAGGTACCTTTA
AGACCAATGACTTACAAGGCAGCTGTAGATCTTAGCCACTTTTTAAAAGAAAAGAGGGGACTGGAAGGGC
TAATTCACTCCCAACGAAGACAAGATATCCTTGATCTGTGGATCTACCACACACAAGGCTACTTCCCTGA
TTAGCAGAACTACACACCAGGGCCAGGGGTCAGATATCCACTGACCTTTGGATGGTGCTACAAGCTAGTA
CCAGTTGAGCCAGATAAGGTAGAAGAGGCCAATAAAGGAGAGAACACCAGCTTGTTACACCCTGTGAGCC
TGCATGGGATGGATGACCCGGAGAGAGAAGTGTTAGAGTGGAGGTTTGACAGCCGCCTAGCATTTCATCA
CGTGGCCCGAGAGCTGCATCCGGAGTACTTCAAGAACTGCTGATATCGAGCTTGCTACAAGGGACTTTCC
GCTGGGGACTTTCCAGGGAGGCGTGGCCTGGGCGGGACTGGGGAGTGGCGAGCCCTCAGATCCTGCATAT
AAGCAGCTGCTTTTTGCCTGTACTGGGTCTCTCTGGTTAGACCAGATCTGAGCCTGGGAGCTCTCTGGCT
AACTAGGGAACCCACTGCTTAAGCCTCAATAAAGCTTGCCTTGAGTGCTTCAAGTAGTGTGTGCCCGTCT
GTTGTGTGACTCTGGTAACTAGAGATCCCTCAGACCCTTTTAGTCAGTGTGGAAAATCTCTAGCAGTAGT
AGTTCATGTCATCTTATTATTCAGTATTTATAACTTGCAAAGAAATGAATATCAGAGAGTGAGAGGCCTT
GACATTGCTAGCGTTTACCGTCGACCTCTAGCTAGAGCTTGGCGTAATCATGGTCATAGCTGTTTCCTGT
GTGAAATTGTTATCCGCTCACAATTCCACACAACATACGAGCCGGAAGCATAAAGTGTAAAGCCTGGGGT
GCCTAATGAGTGAGCTAACTCACATTAATTGCGTTGCGCTCACTGCCCGCTTTCCAGTCGGGAAACCTGT
CGTGCCAGCTGCATTAATGAATCGGCCAACGCGCGGGGAGAGGCGGTTTGCGTATTGGGCGCTCTTCCGC
TTCCTCGCTCACTGACTCGCTGCGCTCGGTCGTTCGGCTGCGGCGAGCGGTATCAGCTCACTCAAAGGCG
GTAATACGGTTATCCACAGAATCAGGGGATAACGCAGGAAAGAACATGTGAGCAAAAGGCCAGCAAAAGG
CCAGGAACCGTAAAAAGGCCGCGTTGCTGGCGTTTTTCCATAGGCTCCGCCCCCCTGACGAGCATCACAA
AAATCGACGCTCAAGTCAGAGGTGGCGAAACCCGACAGGACTATAAAGATACCAGGCGTTTCCCCCTGGA
AGCTCCCTCGTGCGCTCTCCTGTTCCGACCCTGCCGCTTACCGGATACCTGTCCGCCTTTCTCCCTTCGG
GAAGCGTGGCGCTTTCTCATAGCTCACGCTGTAGGTATCTCAGTTCGGTGTAGGTCGTTCGCTCCAAGCT
GGGCTGTGTGCACGAACCCCCCGTTCAGCCCGACCGCTGCGCCTTATCCGGTAACTATCGTCTTGAGTCC
AACCCGGTAAGACACGACTTATCGCCACTGGCAGCAGCCACTGGTAACAGGATTAGCAGAGCGAGGTATG
TAGGCGGTGCTACAGAGTTCTTGAAGTGGTGGCCTAACTACGGCTACACTAGAAGAACAGTATTTGGTAT
CTGCGCTCTGCTGAAGCCAGTTACCTTCGGAAAAAGAGTTGGTAGCTCTTGATCCGGCAAACAAACCACC
GCTGGTAGCGGTGGTTTTTTTGTTTGCAAGCAGCAGATTACGCGCAGAAAAAAAGGATCTCAAGAAGATC
CTTTGATCTTTTCTACGGGGTCTGACGCTCAGTGGAACGAAAACTCACGTTAAGGGATTTTGGTCATGAG
ATTATCAAAAAGGATCTTCACCTAGATCCTTTTAAATTAAAAATGAAGTTTTAAATCAATCTAAAGTATA
TATGAGTAAACTTGGTCTGACAGTTACCAATGCTTAATCAGTGAGGCACCTATCTCAGCGATCTGTCTAT
TTCGTTCATCCATAGTTGCCTGACTCCCCGTCGTGTAGATAACTACGATACGGGAGGGCTTACCATCTGG
CCCCAGTGCTGCAATGATACCGCGAGACCCACGCTCACCGGCTCCAGATTTATCAGCAATAAACCAGCCA
GCCGGAAGGGCCGAGCGCAGAAGTGGTCCTGCAACTTTATCCGCCTCCATCCAGTCTATTAATTGTTGCC
GGGAAGCTAGAGTAAGTAGTTCGCCAGTTAATAGTTTGCGCAACGTTGTTGCCATTGCTACAGGCATCGT
GGTGTCACGCTCGTCGTTTGGTATGGCTTCATTCAGCTCCGGTTCCCAACGATCAAGGCGAGTTACATGA
TCCCCCATGTTGTGCAAAAAAGCGGTTAGCTCCTTCGGTCCTCCGATCGTTGTCAGAAGTAAGTTGGCCG
CAGTGTTATCACTCATGGTTATGGCAGCACTGCATAATTCTCTTACTGTCATGCCATCCGTAAGATGCTT
TTCTGTGACTGGTGAGTACTCAACCAAGTCATTCTGAGAATAGTGTATGCGGCGACCGAGTTGCTCTTGC
CCGGCGTCAATACGGGATAATACCGCGCCACATAGCAGAACTTTAAAAGTGCTCATCATTGGAAAACGTT
CTTCGGGGCGAAAACTCTCAAGGATCTTACCGCTGTTGAGATCCAGTTCGATGTAACCCACTCGTGCACC
CAACTGATCTTCAGCATCTTTTACTTTCACCAGCGTTTCTGGGTGAGCAAAAACAGGAAGGCAAAATGCC
GCAAAAAAGGGAATAAGGGCGACACGGAAATGTTGAATACTCATACTCTTCCTTTTTCAATATTATTGAA
GCATTTATCAGGGTTATTGTCTCATGAGCGGATACATATTTGAATGTATTTAGAAAAATAAACAAATAGG
GGTTCCGCGCACATTTCCCCGAAAAGTGCCACCTGACGTCGACGGATCGGGAGATCAACTTGTTTATTGC
AGCTTATAATGGTTACAAATAAAGCAATAGCATCACAAATTTCACAAATAAAGCATTTTTTTCACTGCAT
TCTAGTTGTGGTTTGTCCAAACTCATCAATGTATCTTATCATGTCTGGATCAACTGGATAACTCAAGCTA
ACCAAAATCATCCCAAACTTCCCACCCCATACCCTATTACCACTGCCAATTACCTGTGGTTTCATTTACT
CTAAACCTGTGATTCCTCTGAATTATTTTCATTTTAAAGAAATTGTATTTGTTAAATATGTACTACAAAC
TTAGTAGT
Features (pLannotate 1.2.2; 24 found; start..end, strand, type, name):
    377..634     +  LTR            5' LTR (truncated): truncated 5' long terminal repeat (LTR) from HIV-1
    681..806     +  misc_feature   HIV-1 Ψ: packaging signal of human immunodeficiency virus type 1
    790..1128    +  CDS            HIV-1 gag (fragment): gag protein from human immunodeficiency virus 1; gag
   1303..1536    +  misc_feature   RRE: The Rev response element (RRE) of HIV-1 allows for Rev-dependent mRNA export from the nucleus to the cytoplasm.
   1913..2013    +  CDS            Rev (fragment): human immunodeficiency virus 1 (HIV-1) Rev protein; rev; enhances nuclear export of unspliced and incompletely spliced viral mRNAs
   2028..2143    +  misc_feature   cPPT/CTS: central polypurine tract and central termination sequence of HIV-1 (lacking the first T)
   2221..2432    +  promoter       EF-1α core promoter: core promoter for human elongation factor EF-1α
   2433..3371    +  intron         EF-1α intron A: intron upstream of the start codon of human EF-1α
   3390..3413    +  CDS            FLAG: FLAG® epitope tag, followed by an enterokinase cleavage site
   3453..6725    +  CDS            USP7: UBP7_HUMAN - Also known as HAUSP. Experimental evidence at protein level: Swiss-Prot protein existence level 1. (Microbial infection) Contributes to the overall stabilization and trans-activation capability of the herpesvirus 1 trans-acting transcriptional protein ICP0/VMW110 during HSV-1 infection. From Homo sapiens (Human).
   6830..7391    +  misc_feature   IRES: internal ribosome entry site (IRES) of the encephalomyocarditis virus (EMCV)
   7394..7993    +  CDS            PuroR: puromycin N-acetyltransferase; pac from Streptomyces alboniger; confers resistance to puromycin
   8017..8605    +  misc_feature   WPRE: woodchuck hepatitis virus posttranscriptional regulatory element
   8622..9140    +  CDS            nef (fragment): NEF_HV1BR - Experimental evidence at protein level: Swiss-Prot protein existence level 1. Extracellular Nef protein targets CD4(+) T-lymphocytes for apoptosis by interacting with CXCR4 surface receptors (PubMed:14990729). From Human immunodeficiency virus type 1 group M subtype B (isolate BRU/LAI) (HIV-1).
   9188..9445    +  LTR            5' LTR (truncated): truncated 5' long terminal repeat (LTR) from HIV-1
   9595..9617    -  protein_bind   lac operator (fragment): The lac repressor binds to the lac operator to inhibit transcription in E. coli. This inhibition can be relieved by adding lactose or isopropyl-β-D-thiogalactopyranoside (IPTG). lac repressor encoded by lacI
   9621..9651    -  promoter       lac promoter: promoter for the E. coli lac operon
   9666..9687    -  protein_bind   CAP binding site: CAP binding activates transcription in the presence of cAMP. E. coli catabolite activator protein
   9700..9792    -  CDS            lacI (fragment): lac repressor; lacI; The lac repressor binds to the lac operator to inhibit transcription in E. coli. This inhibition can be relieved by adding lactose or isopropyl-β-D-thiogalactopyranoside (IPTG).
   9975..10563   -  rep_origin     ori: high-copy-number ColE1/pMB1/pBR322/pUC origin of replication
  10734..11594   -  CDS            AmpR: β-lactamase; bla; confers resistance to ampicillin, carbenicillin, and related antibiotics
  11595..11699   -  promoter       AmpR promoter: bla
  11747..11881   +  polyA_signal   SV40 poly(A) signal: SV40 polyadenylation signal
  12048..329     +  CDS            nef (fragment) (across the origin): NEF_HV1BR - Experimental evidence at protein level: Swiss-Prot protein existence level 1. Extracellular Nef protein targets CD4(+) T-lymphocytes for apoptosis by interacting with CXCR4 surface receptors (PubMed:14990729). From Human immunodeficiency virus type 1 group M subtype B (isolate BRU/LAI) (HIV-1).
