[The description below was written by a language model from this plasmid's Addgene catalogue record and pLannotate feature annotations shown in this document.]
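Description:
Human USP7_H456A-3X FLAG is a 12,048-nt HIV-1-based lentiviral transfer plasmid built on the pLV-EF1a-IRES-puroR backbone for expressing a mutant form of the human deubiquitinase USP7 (also known as HAUSP) in mammalian cells. It is maintained in E. coli through a high-copy ColE1/pUC-type origin and an ampicillin resistance gene (β-lactamase with its own promoter); the backbone also retains remnants of the lac promoter/operator region. The viral portion is bounded by two HIV-1 LTR sequences, each preceded by a nef-derived fragment. It contains the Ψ packaging signal with an adjoining gag fragment, the Rev response element for Rev-dependent nuclear export of the genomic RNA, and the cPPT/CTS element that aids nuclear import and transduction efficiency.

Between these elements, the human EF-1α core promoter and its intron A drive a bicistronic transcript. The first cistron is the USP7 coding sequence carrying the H456A substitution; the record does not state the functional effect of this change. An EMCV IRES then allows translation of puromycin N-acetyltransferase from the same mRNA, so puromycin selection enriches for cells expressing the insert. A WPRE downstream enhances transcript stability and expression.

The catalogue entry describes a C-terminal 3xFLAG tag. The automated annotation, however, marks only a single FLAG epitope just upstream of the USP7 reading frame and no tag after it, so tag placement is worth confirming against the sequence. The construct is intended for producing lentivirus to stably express and detect epitope-tagged mutant USP7, and it comes from work on regulators of tau.
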