Addgene plasmid #225335: Human USP7_H456A-3X FLAG
Purpose: Lentiviral expression of human mutant USP7 with 3x FLAG tag in mammalian cells
Depositing lab: Huda Zoghbi. Depositing organization: Baylor College of Medicine. Publication: Evolutionarily conserved regulators of tau identify targets for new therapies. Kim J, de Haro M, Al-Ramahi I, Garaicoechea LL, Jeong HH, Sonn JY, Tadros B, Liu Z, Botas J, Zoghbi HY. Neuron. 2023 Mar 15;111(6):824-838.e7. doi: 10.1016/j.neuron.2022.12.012. Epub 2023 Jan 6. PubMed 36610398.
Backbone
  Vector backbone: pLV-EF1a-IRES-puroR
  Vector type: Mammalian Expression, Lentiviral
  Selectable markers: Puromycin
Growth in bacteria
  Bacterial resistance: Ampicillin, 100 μg/mL
  Growth temperature: 37°C
  Growth strain: NEB Stable
  Copy number: High Copy
Gene/Insert
  Gene/Insert name: USP7
  Species: H. sapiens (human)
  Mutation: H456A
  Entrez Gene: USP7 (a.k.a. C16DELp13.2, DEL16P13.2, HAFOUS, HAUSP, TEF1)
  Promoter: EF1a
  Tag / fusion protein: 3xFLAG (C terminal on insert)
  Cloning method: Gibson Cloning
Terms and licenses: Academic/Nonprofit Terms; Industry Terms: Not Available to Industry
How to cite: Human USP7_H456A-3X FLAG was a gift from Huda Zoghbi (Addgene plasmid # 225335 ; http://n2t.net/addgene:225335 ; RRID:Addgene_225335)
